Addgene plasmid #55626: Cer(1-158)-gamma-7 in pcDNAI/Amp
Purpose: An amino-terminal mCerulean fragment was fused to Ggamma-7. When co-expressed with a carboxyl-terminal CFP fragment fused to a Gbeta subunit with which it interacts, a fluorescent signal is produced.
Depositing lab: Catherine Berlot. Depositing organization: Geisinger Health Center. Publication: Analysis of G protein betagamma dimer formation in live cells using multicolor bimolecular fluorescence complementation demonstrates preferences of beta1 for particular gamma subunits. Mervine SM, Yost EA, Sabo JL, Hynes TR, Berlot CH. Mol Pharmacol. 2006 Jul;70(1):194-205. Epub 2006 Apr 26. 10.1124/mol.106.022616 PubMed 16641313.
Backbone
  Vector backbone: pcDNAI/Amp
  Backbone manufacturer: Invitrogen
  Backbone size w/o insert (bp): 4800
  Total vector size (bp): 5458
  Modifications to backbone: A BglII site was introduced into the polylinker of pcDNAI/Amp 3' to the BamHI site.
  Vector type: Mammalian Expression
Growth in bacteria
  Bacterial resistance: Ampicillin, 100 μg/mL
  Growth temperature: 37°C
  Growth strain: DH10B
  Copy number: High Copy
Gene/Insert
  Gene/Insert name: Cer(1-158)-gamma-7 (alt name: GNG7)
  Species: H. sapiens (human); Aequorea victoria
  Insert size (bp): 658
  Mutation: Ggamma-7 was amplified by PCR, which added a BamHI site and a linker sequence (Arg-Ser) to the 5' end and a 3' BglII site. Cloning into the BglII site of Cer(1-158) destroyed the BamHI site.
  Entrez Gene: GNG7
  Promoter: CMV
  Tag / fusion protein: mCer (N terminal on insert); Cer(1-158) was fused to the amino terminus of Ggamma-7.
  Cloning method: Restriction Enzyme; 5′ cloning site BamHI (not destroyed); 3′ cloning site BglII (not destroyed)
  Sequencing primers: 5′ T7; 3′ SP6
Resource information
  A portion of this plasmid was derived from a plasmid made by: Monomeric Cerulean was obtained from David Piston, Vanderbilt University, Nashville, TN. Gamma-7 cDNA was obtained from Janet Robishaw, Weis Center for Research, Geisinger Clinic, Danville, PA.
Terms and licenses: Academic/Nonprofit Terms; Industry Terms: Not Available to Industry
Depositor comments: Reference for monomeric Cerulean: Rizzo MA, Springer GH, Granada B, Piston DW. An improved cyan fluorescent protein variant useful for FRET. Nat Biotechnol. 2004;22(4):445-9. PubMed PMID: 14990965.
How to cite: Cer(1-158)-gamma-7 in pcDNAI/Amp was a gift from Catherine Berlot (Addgene plasmid # 55626 ; http://n2t.net/addgene:55626 ; RRID:Addgene_55626)
