[The description below was written by a language model from this plasmid's Addgene catalogue record and pLannotate feature annotations shown in this document.]
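Description:
Cer(1-158)-gamma-7 in pcDNAI/Amp is a 5.5 kb mammalian expression plasmid built on the Invitrogen pcDNAI/Amp backbone, whose polylinker was modified by adding a BglII site 3' to the BamHI site. It is maintained in E. coli at high copy through a ColE1/pUC-type origin and selected with ampicillin via the bla gene. An f1 origin is also present. In mammalian cells, the human CMV immediate-early enhancer and promoter drive the insert, and transcripts are processed using the SV40 small t intron and SV40 polyadenylation signal downstream. The SV40 origin can support episomal replication in cells that supply large T antigen. The scattered polyomavirus and SV40 coding fragments and the short HIV-1 LTR match in the annotation appear to be backbone remnants rather than functional genes. T7 and SP6 promoters flank the insert and serve as sequencing primer sites.

The payload is a fusion of residues 1-158 of monomeric Cerulean, a cyan variant of Aequorea victoria GFP, to the amino terminus of the human G protein gamma-7 subunit (GNG7), joined by a short Arg-Ser linker introduced during PCR cloning. The automated annotation labels the fluorescent protein fragment as the mVenus-derived VN173. This reflects sequence similarity among GFP-family N-terminal fragments, and the catalogue record identifies it as Cerulean. The construct is one half of a bimolecular fluorescence complementation pair. The Cerulean fragment is designed not to fluoresce on its own, but when co-expressed with a carboxyl-terminal CFP fragment fused to an interacting Gbeta subunit, dimer assembly brings the fragments together and produces a signal. It was used in multicolor BiFC experiments examining beta-gamma dimer formation and subunit preferences in live cells.
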