Features (pLannotate 1.2.2; 21 found; start..end, strand, type, name):
      2..570     +  rep_origin     ori: high-copy-number ColE1/pMB1/pBR322/pUC origin of replication
    603..1061    -  rep_origin     f1 ori (sequence partly withheld): f1 bacteriophage origin of replication; arrow indicates direction of (+) strand synthesis
   1049..1170    -  CDS            M13 gene IV (fragment) (sequence partly withheld): pIV; IV; phage assembly
   1272..1376    +  promoter       AmpR promoter: bla
   1377..2237    +  CDS            AmpR: β-lactamase; bla; confers resistance to ampicillin, carbenicillin, and related antibiotics
   2310..2689    +  enhancer       CMV enhancer: human cytomegalovirus immediate early enhancer
   2690..2893    +  promoter       CMV promoter: human cytomegalovirus (CMV) immediate early promoter
   2889..2922    +  LTR            5' LTR (truncated) (fragment): truncated 5' long terminal repeat (LTR) from HIV-1
   2938..2956    +  promoter       T7 promoter: promoter for bacteriophage T7 RNA polymerase
   2994..3468    +  CDS            VN173 (fragment): N-terminal fragment of mVenus for use in bimolecular fluorescence complementation (BiFC) (Kodama and Hu, 2010)
   3474..3677    +  CDS            GNG7: GBG7_HUMAN - Also known as GNGT7. Experimental evidence at protein level: Swiss-Prot protein existence level 1. Guanine nucleotide-binding proteins (G proteins) are involved as a modulator or transducer in various transmembrane signaling systems. The beta and gamma chains are required for the GTPase activity, for replacement of GDP by GTP, and for G protein-effector interaction. Plays a role in the regulation of adenylyl cyclase signaling in certain regions of the brain. Plays a role in the formation or stabilzation of a G protein heterotrimer (G(olf) subunit alpha-beta-gamma-7) that is requir
   3730..3748    -  promoter       SP6 promoter: promoter for bacteriophage SP6 RNA polymerase
   3756..3830    +  CDS            small t antigen (fragment): SV40 (simian virus 40) small t antigen
   3832..3897    +  intron         small t intron: SV40 (simian virus 40) small t antigen intron
   4027..4047    +  CDS            SV40 NLS: nuclear localization signal of SV40 (simian virus 40) large T antigen
   4054..4188    +  CDS            LT_POVHA (fragment): Protein inferred from homology: Swiss-Prot protein existence level 3. Isoform large T antigen is a key early protein essential for both driving viral replication and inducing cellular transformation. Plays a role in viral genome replication by driving entry of quiescent cells into the cell cycle and by autoregulating the synthesis of viral early mRNA. Displays highly oncogenic activities by corrupting the host cellular checkpoint mechanisms that guard cell division and the transcription, replication, and repair of DNA. Participates in the modulation of cellular gene expression preceeding viral
   4213..4296    +  CDS            large T antigen (fragment): large T antigen from SV40 (simian virus 40)
   4319..4453    +  polyA_signal   SV40 poly(A) signal: SV40 polyadenylation signal
   4454..4822    -  CDS            VP2_POVMA (fragment): Experimental evidence at protein level: Swiss-Prot protein existence level 1. [Isoform VP3]: structural protein that resides within the core of the capsid surrounded by 72 VP1 pentamers. Following virus endocytosis and trafficking to the endoplasmic reticulum, VP2 and VP3 form oligomers and integrate into the endoplasmic reticulum membrane. Heterooligomer VP2-VP3 may create a viroporin for transporting the viral genome across the endoplasmic reticulum membrane to the cytoplasm. Nuclear entry of the viral DNA involves the selective exposure and importin recognition of VP2 or Vp3 nuclear localiz
   5190..5288    -  CDS            VP1_POVMP (fragment): Experimental evidence at protein level: Swiss-Prot protein existence level 1. Forms an icosahedral capsid with a T=7 symmetry and a 40 nm diameter. The capsid is composed of 72 pentamers linked to each other by disulfide bonds and associated with VP2 or VP3 proteins. Interacts with terminal alpha(2,3)-linked sialic acids on the cell surface to provide virion attachment to target cell. This attachment induces virion internalization predominantly through caveolin-mediated endocytosis. Once attached, the virion is internalized by caveolin- mediated endocytosis and traffics to the endoplasmic reti
   5299..5434    +  rep_origin     SV40 ori: SV40 origin of replication
>Addgene plasmid #55626 | Cer(1-158)-gamma-7 in pcDNAI/Amp | depositor full sequence | sequence record 115182 | Cer(1-158)-gamma-7 in pcDNAI/Amp sequence 5458 bps
GGCGTAATCTGCTGCTTGCAAACAAAAAAACCACCGCTACCAGCGGTGGTTTGTTTGCCGGATCAAGAGC
TACCAACTCTTTTTCCGAAGGTAACTGGCTTCAGCAGAGCGCAGATACCAAATACTGTCCTTCTAGTGTA
GCCGTAGTTAGGCCACCACTTCAAGAACTCTGTAGCACCGCCTACATACCTCGCTCTGCTAATCCTGTTA
CCAGTGGCTGCTGCCAGTGGCGATAAGTCGTGTCTTACCGGGTTGGACTCAAGACGATAGTTACCGGATA
AGGCGCAGCGGTCGGGCTGAACGGGGGGTTCGTGCACACAGCCCAGCTTGGAGCGAACGACCTACACCGA
ACTGAGATACCTACAGCGTGAGCATTGAGAAAGCGCCACGCTTCCCGAAGGGAGAAAGGCGGACAGGTAT
CCGGTAAGCGGCAGGGTCGGAACAGGAGAGCGCACGAGGGAGCTTCCAGGGGGAAACGCCTGGTATCTTT
ATAGTCCTGTCGGGTTTCGCCACCTCTGACTTGAGCGTCGATTTTTGTGATGCTCGTCAGGGGGGCGGAG
CCTATGGAAAAACGCCAGCAACGCAAGCTAGCTTCTAGCTAGAAATTGTAAACGTTAATATTTTGTTAAA
ATTCGCGTTAAATTTTTGTTAAATCAGCTCATTTTTTAACCAATAGGCCGAAATCGGCAAAATCCCTTAT
AAATCAAAAGAATAGCCCGAGATAGGGT
[37 nt withheld, positions 729-765]
AAAGAACGTGGACTCCAACGTCAAAGGGCGAAAAACCGTCTATCAGGGCGATGGCC
[115 nt withheld, positions 822-936]
G
[144 nt withheld, positions 938-1081]
ACCGTATAACGTGCTTTCCTCGTTG
[64 nt withheld, positions 1107-1170]
CTGGATTACCAAAGGGCCTCGTGATACGCCTATTTTTATAGGTTAATGTCATGATAATAATGGTTTCTTA
GACGTCAGGTGGCACTTTTCGGGGAAATGTGCGCGGAACCCCTATTTGTTTATTTTTCTAAATACATTCA
AATATGTATCCGCTCATGAGACAATAACCCTGATAAATGCTTCAATAATATTGAAAAAGGAAGAGTATGA
GTATTCAACATTTCCGTGTCGCCCTTATTCCCTTTTTTGCGGCATTTTGCCTTCCTGTTTTTGCTCACCC
AGAAACGCTGGTGAAAGTAAAAGATGCTGAAGATCAGTTGGGTGCACGAGTGGGTTACATCGAACTGGAT
CTCAACAGCGGTAAGATCCTTGAGAGTTTTCGCCCCGAAGAACGTTTTCCAATGATGAGCACTTTTAAAG
TTCTGCTATGTGGCGCGGTATTATCCCGTGTTGACGCCGGGCAAGAGCAACTCGGTCGCCGCATACACTA
TTCTCAGAATGACTTGGTTGAGTACTCACCAGTCACAGAAAAGCATCTTACGGATGGCATGACAGTAAGA
GAATTATGCAGTGCTGCCATAACCATGAGTGATAACACTGCGGCCAACTTACTTCTGACAACGATCGGAG
GACCGAAGGAGCTAACCGCTTTTTTGCACAACATGGGGGATCATGTAACTCGCCTTGATCGTTGGGAACC
GGAGCTGAATGAAGCCATACCAAACGACGAGCGTGACACCACGATGCCTGCAGCAATGGCAACAACGTTG
CGCAAACTATTAACTGGCGAACTACTTACTCTAGCTTCCCGGCAACAATTAATAGACTGGATGGAGGCGG
ATAAAGTTGCAGGACCACTTCTGCGCTCGGCCCTTCCGGCTGGCTGGTTTATTGCTGATAAATCTGGAGC
CGGTGAGCGTGGGTCTCGCGGTATCATTGCAGCACTGGGGCCAGATGGTAAGCCCTCCCGTATCGTAGTT
ATCTACACGACGGGGAGTCAGGCAACTATGGATGAACGAAATAGACAGATCGCTGAGATAGGTGCCTCAC
TGATTAAGCATTGGTAACTGTCAGACCAAGTTTACTCATATATACTTTAGATTGATTTAAAACTTCATTT
TTAATTTCTCTAGCGCGTTGACATTGATTATTGACTAGTTATTAATAGTAATCAATTACGGGGTCATTAG
TTCATAGCCCATATATGGAGTTCCGCGTTACATAACTTACGGTAAATGGCCCGCCTGGCTGACCGCCCAA
CGACCCCCGCCCATTGACGTCAATAATGACGTATGTTCCCATAGTAACGCCAATAGGGACTTTCCATTGA
CGTCAATGGGTGGACTATTTACGGTAAACTGCCCACTTGGCAGTACATCAAGTGTATCATATGCCAAGTA
CGCCCCCTATTGACGTCAATGACGGTAAATGGCCCGCCTGGCATTATGCCCAGTACATGACCTTATGGGA
CTTTCCTACTTGGCAGTACATCTACGTATTAGTCATCGCTATTACCATGGTGATGCGGTTTTGGCAGTAC
ATCAATGGGCGTGGATAGCGGTTTGACTCACGGGGATTTCCAAGTCTCCACCCCATTGACGTCAATGGGA
GTTTGTTTTGGCACCAAAATCAACGGGACTTTCCAAAATGTCGTAACAACTCCGCCCCATTGACGCAAAT
GGGCGGTAGGCGTGTACGGTGGGAGGTCTATATAAGCAGAGCTCTCTGGCTAACTAGAGAACCCACTGCT
TACTGGCTTATCGAAATTAATACGACTCACTATAGGGAGACCCAAGCTTGGTACCGAGCTCGGATCCGCC
ACCATGGTGAGCAAGGGCGAGGAGCTGTTCACCGGGGTGGTGCCCATCCTGGTCGAGCTGGACGGCGACG
TAAACGGCCACAAGTTCAGCGTGTCCGGCGAGGGCGAGGGCGATGCCACCTACGGCAAGCTGACCCTGAA
GTTCATCTGCACCACCGGCAAGCTGCCCGTGCCCTGGCCCACCCTCGTGACCACCCTGACCTGGGGCGTG
CAGTGCTTCGCCCGCTACCCCGACCACATGAAGCAGCACGACTTCTTCAAGTCCGCCATGCCCGAAGGCT
ACGTCCAGGAGCGCACCATCTTCTTCAAGGACGACGGCAACTACAAGACCCGCGCCGAGGTGAAGTTCGA
GGGCGACACCCTGGTGAACCGCATCGAGCTGAAGGGCATCGACTTCAAGGAGGACGGCAACATCCTGGGG
CACAAGCTGGAGTACAACGCCATCAGCGACAACGTCTATATCACCGCCGACAAGCAGAGATCCATGTCAG
CCACTAACAACATAGCCCAGGCCCGGAAGCTGGTGGAACAGCTACGCATAGAAGCCGGGATTGAGCGCAT
CAAGGTCTCCAAAGCGGCGTCTGACCTCATGAGCTACTGTGAGCAACATGCCCGGAACGACCCCCTGCTG
GTCGGAGTCCCTGCCTCGGAGAACCCCTTTAAGGACAAGAAACCTTGTATTATTTTATAAAGATCTATCA
CACTGGCGGCCGCTCGAGCATGCATCTAGAGGGCCCTATTCTATAGTGTCACCTAAATGCTAGAGGATCT
TTGTGAAGGAACCTTACTTCTGTGGTGTGACATAATTGGACAAACTACCTACAGAGATTTAAAGCTCTAA
GGTAAATATAAAATTTTTAAGTGTATAATGTGTTAAACTACTGATTCTAATTGTTTGTGTATTTTAGATT
CCAACCTATGGAACTGATGAATGGGAGCAGTGGTGGAATGCCTTTAATGAGGAAAACCTGTTTTGCTCAG
AAGAAATGCCATCTAGTGATGATGAGGCTACTGCTGACTCTCAACATTCTACTCCTCCAAAAAAGAAGAG
AAAGGTAGAAGACCCCAAGGACTTTCCTTCAGAATTGCTAAGTTTTTTGAGTCATGCTGTGTTTAGTAAT
AGAACTCTTGCTTGCTTTGCTATTTACACCACAAAGGAAAAAGCTGCACTGCTATACAAGAAAATTATGG
AAAAATATTTGATGTATAGTGCCTTGACTAGAGATCATAATCAGCCATACCACATTTGTAGAGGTTTTAC
TTGCTTTAAAAAACCTCCCACACCTCCCCCTGAACCTGAAACATAAAATGAATGCAATTGTTGTTGTTAA
CTTGTTTATTGCAGCTTATAATGGTTACAAATAAAGCAATAGCATCACAAATTTCACAAATAAAGCATTT
TTTTCACTGCATTCTAGTTGTGGTTTGTCCAAACTCATCAATGTATCTTATCATGTCTGGATCATCCCGC
CATGGTATCAACGCCATATTTCTATTTACAGTAGGGACCTCTTCGTTGTGTAGGTACCGCTGTATTCCTA
GGGAAATAGTAGAGGCACCTTGAACTGTCTGCATCAGCCATATAGCCCCCGCTGTTCGACTTACAAACAC
AGGCACAGTACTGACAAACCCATACACCTCCTCTGAAATACCCATAGTTGCTAGGGCTGTCTCCGAACTC
ATTACACCCTCCAAAGTCAGAGCTGTAATTTCGCCATCAAGGGCAGCGAGGGCTTCTCCAGATAAAATAG
CTTCTGCCGAGAGTCCCGTAAGGGTAGACACTTCAGCTAATCCCTCGATGAGGTCTACTAGAATAGTCAG
TGCGGCTCCCATTTTGAAAATTCACTTACTTGATCAGCTTCAGAAGATGGCGGAGGGCCTCCAACACAGT
AATTTTCCTCCCGACTCTTAAAATAGAAAATGTCAAGTCAGTTAAGCAGGAAGTGGACTAACTGACGCAG
CTGGCCGTGCGACATCCTCTTTTAATTAGTTGCTAGGCAACGCCCTCCAGAGGGCGTGTGGTTTTGCAAG
AGGAAGCAAAAGCCTCTCCACCCAGGCCTAGAATGTTTCCACCCAATCATTACTATGACAACAGCTGTTT
TTTTTAGTATTAAGCAGAGGCCGGGGACCCCTGGGCCCGCTTACTCTGGAGAAAAAGAAGAGAGGCATTG
TAGAGGCTTCCAGAGGCAACTTGTCAAAACAGGACTGCTTCTATTTCTGTCACACTGTCTGGCCCTGTCA
CAAGGTCCAGCACCTCCATACCCCCTTTAATAAGCAGTTTGGGAACGGGTGCGGGTCTTACTCCGCCCAT
CCCGCCCCTAACTCCGCCCAGTTCCGCCCATTCTCCGCCCCATGGCTGACTAATTTTTTTTATTTATGCA
GAGGCCGAGGCCGCCTCGGCCTCTGAGCTATTCCAGAAGTAGTGAGGAGGCTTTTTTGGAGGCCTAGGCT
TTTGCAAAAAGCTAATTC
