>Addgene plasmid #55626 | Cer(1-158)-gamma-7 in pcDNAI/Amp | addgene partial sequence | sequence record 118765 | CMV-F 5'-CGCAAATGGGCGGTAGGCGTG-3'
ACTGGCTTATCGAAATTAATACGACTCACTATAGGGAGACCCAAGCTTGGTACCGAGCTCGGATCCGCCA
CCATGGTGAGCAAGGGCGAGGAGCTGTTCACCGGGGTGGTGCCCATCCTGGTCGAGCTGGACGGCGACGT
AAACGGCCACAAGTTCAGCGTGTCCGGCGAGGGCGAGGGCGATGCCACCTACGGCAAGCTGACCCTGAAG
TTCATCTGCACCACCGGCAAGCTGCCCGTGCCCTGGCCCACCCTCGTGACCACCCTGACCTGGGGCGTGC
AGTGCTTCGCCCGCTACCCCGACCACATGAAGCAGCACGACTTCTTCAAGTCCGCCATGCCCGAAGGCTA
CGTCCAGGAGCGCACCATCTTCTTCAAGGACGACGGCAACTACAAGACCCGCGCCGAGGTGAAGTTCGAG
GGCGACACCCTGGTGAACCGCATCGAGCTGAAGGGCATCGACTTCAAGGAGGACGGCAACATCCTGGGGC
ACAAGCTGGAGTACAACGCCATCAGCGACAACGTCTATATCACCGCCGACAAGCAGAGATCCATGTCAGC
CACTAACAACATAGCCCAGGCCCGGAAGCTGGTGGAACAGCTACGCATAGAAGCCGGGATTGAGCGCATC
AAGGTCTCCAAAGCGGCGTCTGACCTCATGAGCTACTGTGAGCAACATGCCCGGAACGACCCCCTG
