>Addgene plasmid #55626 | Cer(1-158)-gamma-7 in pcDNAI/Amp | addgene partial sequence | sequence record 118767 | SP6 5'-ATTTAGGTGACACTATAG-3'
ATAGATCTTTATAAAATAATACAAGGTTTCTTGTCCTTAAAGGGGTTCTCCGAGGCAGGGACTCCGACCA
GCAGGGGGTCGTTCCGGGCATGTTGCTCACAGTAGCTCATGAGGTCAGACGCCGCTTTGGAGACCTTGAT
GCGCTCAATCCCGGCTTCTATGCGTAGCTGTTCCACCAGCTTCCGGGCCTGGGCTATGTTGTTAGTGGCT
GACATGGATCTCTGCTTGTCGGCGGTGATATAGACGTTGTCGCTGATGGCGTTGTACTCCAGCTTGTGCC
CCAGGATGTTGCCGTCCTCCTTGAAGTCGATGCCCTTCAGCTCGATGCGGTTCACCAGGGTGTCGCCCTC
GAACTTCACCTCGGCGCGGGTCTTGTAGTTGCCGTCGTCCTTGAAGAAGATGGTGCGCTCCTGGACGTAG
CCTTCGGGCATGGCGGACTTGAAGAAGTCGTGCTGCTTCATGTGGTCGGGGTAGCGGGCGAAGCACTGCA
CGCCCCAGGTCAGGGTGGTCACGAGGGTGGGCCAGGGCACGGGCAGCTTGCCGGTGGTGCAGATGAACTT
CAGGGTCAGCTTGCCGTAGGTGGCATCGCCCTCGCCCTCGCCGGACACGCTGAACTTGTGGCCGTTTACG
TCGCCGTCCAGCTCGACCAGGATGGGCACCACCCCGGTGAACAGCTCCTCGCCCTTGCTCACCATGGTGG
CGGATCCGAGCTCGGTACCAAGCTTGGGTCTCCCTATAGTGAGTCGTATTAATTTCGATAAGCCAGTAAG
CAGTGGGTTCTCTAGTTAGCCAGAGAGCTCTGCTTATATAGACCTCCC
